Addgene plasmid #173160: pIRES_EGFP_GA_KCNE1
Purpose: For mammalian expression of KCNE1 and creating variants
Depositing lab: Al George. Depositing organization: Northwestern University. Publication: Allosteric mechanism for KCNE1 modulation of KCNQ1 potassium channel activation. Kuenze G, Vanoye CG, Desai RR, Adusumilli S, Brewer KR, Woods H, McDonald EF, Sanders CR, George AL Jr, Meiler J. Elife. 2020 Oct 23;9. pii: 57680. doi: 10.7554/eLife.57680. PubMed 33095155.
Backbone
  Vector backbone: pIRES_EGFP
  Backbone size w/o insert (bp): 5306
  Total vector size (bp): 5696
  Vector type: Mammalian Expression
Growth in bacteria
  Bacterial resistance: Kanamycin, 50 μg/mL
  Growth temperature: 37°C
  Growth strain: DH5alpha
  Copy number: High Copy
Gene/Insert
  Gene/Insert name: KCNE1
  Species: H. sapiens (human)
  Insert size (bp): 390
  Entrez Gene: KCNE1 (a.k.a. ISK, JLNS, JLNS2, LQT2/5, LQT5, MinK)
  Promoter: CMV
  Tag / fusion protein: IRES2-EGFP (C terminal on backbone)
  Cloning method: Restriction Enzyme; 5′ cloning site unknown (unknown if destroyed); 3′ cloning site unknown (unknown if destroyed)
  Sequencing primers: 5′ IRES2F; 3′ IRES2R
Terms and licenses: Academic/Nonprofit Terms; Industry Terms: Not Available to Industry
How to cite: pIRES_EGFP_GA_KCNE1 was a gift from Al George (Addgene plasmid # 173160 ; http://n2t.net/addgene:173160 ; RRID:Addgene_173160)
