[The description below was written by a language model from this plasmid's Addgene catalogue record and pLannotate feature annotations shown in this document.]
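Description:
pIRES_EGFP_GA_KCNE1 is a 5,696 bp mammalian expression plasmid built on the pIRES_EGFP backbone and carrying the human KCNE1 coding sequence (about 390 bp). KCNE1 (also called MinK) is an ancillary beta subunit of voltage-gated potassium channels. It assembles with the pore-forming KCNQ1 subunit to produce the slowly activating cardiac delayed rectifier current (IKs). Transcription is driven by the human cytomegalovirus immediate-early enhancer and promoter, which sit just upstream of the insert in the circular map. Downstream of KCNE1 lies the encephalomyocarditis virus IRES2 element followed by EGFP, and the transcript ends at an SV40 polyadenylation signal. Although the catalogue lists IRES2-EGFP under tags, the arrangement is bicistronic. KCNE1 and EGFP are translated as separate proteins from one mRNA, so green fluorescence marks transfected cells without altering KCNE1 itself.

The plasmid replicates in E. coli at high copy number from a ColE1/pUC-type origin and also contains an f1 origin for single-stranded DNA production. A single NeoR/KanR (Tn5 aminoglycoside phosphotransferase) gene serves as a dual marker. A bacterial bla promoter drives it for kanamycin selection in bacteria, and the SV40 enhancer/early promoter, paired with an HSV TK polyadenylation signal, drives it for G418 selection in mammalian cells. The short large T antigen, ble and bGH poly(A) fragments in the annotation appear to be backbone remnants rather than functional parts. The cloning sites used for the insert are not recorded. The stated purpose is mammalian expression of KCNE1 and use as a template for creating variants, and the associated work concerns how KCNE1 modulates KCNQ1 channel activation.
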