Features (pLannotate 1.2.2; 15 found; start..end, strand, type, name):
      1..387     +  CDS            KCNE1 (sequence withheld): KCNE1_HUMAN - Experimental evidence at protein level: Swiss-Prot protein existence level 1. Ancillary protein that assembles as a beta subunit with a voltage-gated potassium channel complex of pore-forming alpha subunits. Modulates the gating kinetics and enhances stability of the channel complex. Assembled with KCNB1 modulates the gating characteristics of the delayed rectifier voltage-dependent potassium channel KCNB1 (PubMed:19219384). Assembled with KCNQ1/KVLQT1 is proposed to form the slowly activating delayed rectifier cardiac potassium (IKs) channel. The outward current reaches its stea
    450..1036    +  misc_feature   IRES2: internal ribosome entry site (IRES) of the encephalomyocarditis virus (EMCV)
   1037..1756    +  CDS            EGFP: the original enhanced GFP (Yang et al., 1996) mammalian codon-optimized
   1773..1856    +  CDS            large T antigen (fragment): large T antigen from SV40 (simian virus 40)
   1879..2000    +  polyA_signal   SV40 poly(A) signal: SV40 polyadenylation signal
   2034..2462    -  rep_origin     f1 ori (sequence partly withheld): f1 bacteriophage origin of replication; arrow indicates direction of (+) strand synthesis
   2489..2593    +  promoter       AmpR promoter: bla
   2595..2952    +  promoter       SV40 promoter: SV40 enhancer and early promoter
   2987..3781    +  CDS            NeoR/KanR: aminoglycoside phosphotransferase from Tn5; aph(3')-II (or nptII); confers resistance to neomycin, kanamycin, and G418 (Geneticin®)
   3802..3954    +  CDS            ble (fragment): BLE_KLEPN - Experimental evidence at protein level: Swiss-Prot protein existence level 1. Binding protein with a strong affinity to the bleomycin family of antibiotics. Binds to CL990; an antimitotic-antibiotic compound. From Klebsiella pneumoniae.
   4013..4060    +  polyA_signal   HSV TK poly(A) signal: herpes simplex virus thymidine kinase polyadenylation signal (Cole and Stacy, 1985)
   4151..4167    -  polyA_signal   bGH poly(A) signal (fragment): bovine growth hormone polyadenylation signal
   4389..4977    +  rep_origin     ori: high-copy-number ColE1/pMB1/pBR322/pUC origin of replication
   5152..5455    +  enhancer       CMV enhancer: human cytomegalovirus immediate early enhancer
   5456..5659    +  promoter       CMV promoter: human cytomegalovirus (CMV) immediate early promoter
>Addgene plasmid #173160 | pIRES_EGFP_GA_KCNE1 | addgene full sequence | sequence record 342918 | Addgene NGS Result
[387 nt withheld, positions 1-387]
TGAGGATCCACCGGTCATCCACGCCTGAGATCTAGACAAACTTCCTAGACTGCATGGATCCGCCCCTCTC
CCTCCCCCCCCCCTAACGTTACTGGCCGAAGCCGCTTGGAATAAGGCCGGTGTGCGTTTGTCTATATGTT
ATTTTCCACCATATTGCCGTCTTTTGGCAATGTGAGGGCCCGGAAACCTGGCCCTGTCTTCTTGACGAGC
ATTCCTAGGGGTCTTTCCCCTCTCGCCAAAGGAATGCAAGGTCTGTTGAATGTCGTGAAGGAAGCAGTTC
CTCTGGAAGCTTCTTGAAGACAAACAACGTCTGTAGCGACCCTTTGCAGGCAGCGGAACCCCCCACCTGG
CGACAGGTGCCTCTGCGGCCAAAAGCCACGTGTATAAGATACACCTGCAAAGGCGGCACAACCCCAGTGC
CACGTTGTGAGTTGGATAGTTGTGGAAAGAGTCAAATGGCTCTCCTCAAGCGTATTCAACAAGGGGCTGA
AGGATGCCCAGAAGGTACCCCATTGTATGGGATCTGATCTGGGGCCTCGGTACACATGCTTTACATGTGT
TTAGTCGAGGTTAAAAAAACGTCTAGGCCCCCCGAACCACGGGGACGTGGTTTTCCTTTGAAAAACACGA
TGATAATATGGCCACAACCATGGTGAGCAAGGGCGAGGAGCTGTTCACCGGGGTGGTGCCCATCCTGGTC
GAGCTGGACGGCGACGTAAACGGCCACAAGTTCAGCGTGTCCGGCGAGGGCGAGGGCGATGCCACCTACG
GCAAGCTGACCCTGAAGTTCATCTGCACCACCGGCAAGCTGCCCGTGCCCTGGCCCACCCTCGTGACCAC
CCTGACCTACGGCGTGCAGTGCTTCAGCCGCTACCCCGACCACATGAAGCAGCACGACTTCTTCAAGTCC
GCCATGCCCGAAGGCTACGTCCAGGAGCGCACCATCTTCTTCAAGGACGACGGCAACTACAAGACCCGCG
CCGAGGTGAAGTTCGAGGGCGACACCCTGGTGAACCGCATCGAGCTGAAGGGCATCGACTTCAAGGAGGA
CGGCAACATCCTGGGGCACAAGCTGGAGTACAACTACAACAGCCACAACGTCTATATCATGGCCGACAAG
CAGAAGAACGGCATCAAGGTGAACTTCAAGATCCGCCACAACATCGAGGACGGCAGCGTGCAGCTCGCCG
ACCACTACCAGCAGAACACCCCCATCGGCGACGGCCCCGTGCTGCTGCCCGACAACCACTACCTGAGCAC
CCAGTCCGCCCTGAGCAAAGACCCCAACGAGAAGCGCGATCACATGGTCCTGCTGGAGTTCGTGACCGCC
GCCGGGATCACTCTCGGCATGGACGAGCTGTACAAGTAAAGCGGCCGCGACTCTAGATCATAATCAGCCA
TACCACATTTGTAGAGGTTTTACTTGCTTTAAAAAACCTCCCACACCTCCCCCTGAACCTGAAACATAAA
ATGAATGCAATTGTTGTTGTTAACTTGTTTATTGCAGCTTATAATGGTTACAAATAAAGCAATAGCATCA
CAAATTTCACAAATAAAGCATTTTTTTCACTGCATTCTAGTTGTGGTTTGTCCAAACTCATCAATGTATC
TTAAGGCGTAAATTGTAAGCGTTAATATTTTGTTAAAATTCGCGTTAAATTTTTGTTAAATCAGCTCATT
TTTTAACCAATAGGCCGAAATCGGCAAAATCCCTTATAAATCAAAAGAATAGACCGAGATAGGGT
[37 nt withheld, positions 2133-2169]
AAAGAACGTGGACTCCAACGTCAAAGG
[49 nt withheld, positions 2197-2245]
T
[91 nt withheld, positions 2247-2337]
G
[124 nt withheld, positions 2339-2462]
CAGGTGGCACTTTTCGGGGAAATGTGCGCGGAACCCCTATTTGTTTATTTTTCTAAATACATTCAAATAT
GTATCCGCTCATGAGACAATAACCCTGATAAATGCTTCAATAATATTGAAAAAGGAAGAGTCCTGAGGCG
GAAAGAACCAGCTGTGGAATGTGTGTCAGTTAGGGTGTGGAAAGTCCCCAGGCTCCCCAGCAGGCAGAAG
TATGCAAAGCATGCATCTCAATTAGTCAGCAACCAGGTGTGGAAAGTCCCCAGGCTCCCCAGCAGGCAGA
AGTATGCAAAGCATGCATCTCAATTAGTCAGCAACCATAGTCCCGCCCCTAACTCCGCCCATCCCGCCCC
TAACTCCGCCCAGTTCCGCCCATTCTCCGCCCCATGGCTGACTAATTTTTTTTATTTATGCAGAGGCCGA
GGCCGCCTCGGCCTCTGAGCTATTCCAGAAGTAGTGAGGAGGCTTTTTTGGAGGCCTAGGCTTTTGCAAA
GATCGATCAAGAGACAGGATGAGGATCGTTTCGCATGATTGAACAAGATGGATTGCACGCAGGTTCTCCG
GCCGCTTGGGTGGAGAGGCTATTCGGCTATGACTGGGCACAACAGACAATCGGCTGCTCTGATGCCGCCG
TGTTCCGGCTGTCAGCGCAGGGGCGCCCGGTTCTTTTTGTCAAGACCGACCTGTCCGGTGCCCTGAATGA
ACTGCAAGACGAGGCAGCGCGGCTATCGTGGCTGGCCACGACGGGCGTTCCTTGCGCAGCTGTGCTCGAC
GTTGTCACTGAAGCGGGAAGGGACTGGCTGCTATTGGGCGAAGTGCCGGGGCAGGATCTCCTGTCATCTC
ACCTTGCTCCTGCCGAGAAAGTATCCATCATGGCTGATGCAATGCGGCGGCTGCATACGCTTGATCCGGC
TACCTGCCCATTCGACCACCAAGCGAAACATCGCATCGAGCGAGCACGTACTCGGATGGAAGCCGGTCTT
GTCGATCAGGATGATCTGGACGAAGAGCATCAGGGGCTCGCGCCAGCCGAACTGTTCGCCAGGCTCAAGG
CGAGCATGCCCGACGGCGAGGATCTCGTCGTGACCCATGGCGATGCCTGCTTGCCGAATATCATGGTGGA
AAATGGCCGCTTTTCTGGATTCATCGACTGTGGCCGGCTGGGTGTGGCGGACCGCTATCAGGACATAGCG
TTGGCTACCCGTGATATTGCTGAAGAGCTTGGCGGCGAATGGGCTGACCGCTTCCTCGTGCTTTACGGTA
TCGCCGCTCCCGATTCGCAGCGCATCGCCTTCTATCGCCTTCTTGACGAGTTCTTCTGAGCGGGACTCTG
GGGTTCGAAATGACCGACCAAGCGACGCCCAACCTGCCATCACGAGATTTCGATTCCACCGCCGCCTTCT
ATGAAAGGTTGGGCTTCGGAATCGTTTTCCGGGACGCCGGCTGGATGATCCTCCAGCGCGGGGATCTCAT
GCTGGAGTTCTTCGCCCACCCTAGGGGGAGGCTAACTGAAACACGGAAGGAGACAATACCGGAAGGAACC
CGCGCTATGACGGCAATAAAAAGACAGAATAAAACGCACGGTGTTGGGTCGTTTGTTCATAAACGCGGGG
TTCGGTCCCAGGGCTGGCACTCTGTCGATACCCCACCGAGACCCCATTGGGGCCAATACGCCCGCGTTTC
TTCCTTTTCCCCACCCCACCCCCCAAGTTCGGGTGAAGGCCCAGGGCTCGCAGCCAACGTCGGGGCGGCA
GGCCCTGCCATAGCCTCAGGTTACTCATATATACTTTAGATTGATTTAAAACTTCATTTTTAATTTAAAA
GGATCTAGGTGAAGATCCTTTTTGATAATCTCATGACCAAAATCCCTTAACGTGAGTTTTCGTTCCACTG
AGCGTCAGACCCCGTAGAAAAGATCAAAGGATCTTCTTGAGATCCTTTTTTTCTGCGCGTAATCTGCTGC
TTGCAAACAAAAAAACCACCGCTACCAGCGGTGGTTTGTTTGCCGGATCAAGAGCTACCAACTCTTTTTC
CGAAGGTAACTGGCTTCAGCAGAGCGCAGATACCAAATACTGTTCTTCTAGTGTAGCCGTAGTTAGGCCA
CCACTTCAAGAACTCTGTAGCACCGCCTACATACCTCGCTCTGCTAATCCTGTTACCAGTGGCTGCTGCC
AGTGGCGATAAGTCGTGTCTTACCGGGTTGGACTCAAGACGATAGTTACCGGATAAGGCGCAGCGGTCGG
GCTGAACGGGGGGTTCGTGCACACAGCCCAGCTTGGAGCGAACGACCTACACCGAACTGAGATACCTACA
GCGTGAGCTATGAGAAAGCGCCACGCTTCCCGAAGGGAGAAAGGCGGACAGGTATCCGGTAAGCGGCAGG
GTCGGAACAGGAGAGCGCACGAGGGAGCTTCCAGGGGGAAACGCCTGGTATCTTTATAGTCCTGTCGGGT
TTCGCCACCTCTGACTTGAGCGTCGATTTTTGTGATGCTCGTCAGGGGGGCGGAGCCTATGGAAAAACGC
CAGCAACGCGGCCTTTTTACGGTTCCTGGCCTTTTGCTGGCCTTTTGCTCACATGTTCTTTCCTGCGTTA
TCCCCTGATTCTGTGGATAACCGTATTACCGCCATGCATTAGTTATTAATAGTAATCAATTACGGGGTCA
TTAGTTCATAGCCCATATATGGAGTTCCGCGTTACATAACTTACGGTAAATGGCCCGCCTGGCTGACCGC
CCAACGACCCCCGCCCATTGACGTCAATAATGACGTATGTTCCCATAGTAACGCCAATAGGGACTTTCCA
TTGACGTCAATGGGTGGAGTATTTACGGTAAACTGCCCACTTGGCAGTACATCAAGTGTATCATATGCCA
AGTACGCCCCCTATTGACGTCAATGACGGTAAATGGCCCGCCTGGCATTATGCCCAGTACATGACCTTAT
GGGACTTTCCTACTTGGCAGTACATCTACGTATTAGTCATCGCTATTACCATGGTGATGCGGTTTTGGCA
GTACATCAATGGGCGTGGATAGCGGTTTGACTCACGGGGATTTCCAAGTCTCCACCCCATTGACGTCAAT
GGGAGTTTGTTTTGGCACCAAAATCAACGGGACTTTCCAAAATGTCGTAACAACTCCGCCCCATTGACGC
AAATGGGCGGTAGGCGTGTACGGTGGGAGGTCTATATAAGCAGAGCTGGTTTAGTGAACCGTCAGATCCG
CTAGCGCGGCCGCC
